Addgene plasmid #110221: pAW5
Purpose: (Empty Backbone) Cre-expression plasmid
Depositing lab: Tony Carr. Depositing organization: University of Sussex. Publication: Gene tagging and gene replacement using recombinase-mediated cassette exchange in Schizosaccharomyces pombe. Watson AT1, Garcia V, Bone N, Carr AM, Armstrong J.. Gene. 2008 Jan 15;407(1-2):63-74 10.1016/j.gene.2007.09.024 PubMed 18054176.
Backbone
  Vector backbone: pUC19
  Vector type: Cre/Lox
Growth in bacteria
  Bacterial resistance: Ampicillin, 100 μg/mL
  Growth temperature: 37°C
  Growth strain: DH5alpha
  Copy number: High Copy
Gene/Insert
  Gene/Insert name: None
Terms and licenses: Academic/Nonprofit Terms; Industry Terms: Not Available to Industry
Depositor comments: Addgene NGS results found a few discrepancies in the nmt1 promoter relative to the theoretical sequence. These discrepancies do not affect plasmid function as described in the associated publication.
How to cite: pAW5 was a gift from Tony Carr (Addgene plasmid # 110221 ; http://n2t.net/addgene:110221 ; RRID:Addgene_110221)
