[The description below was written by a language model from this plasmid's Addgene catalogue record and the feature table of its GenBank file.]
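Description:
pAW5 is a 9.1 kb Cre-expression shuttle plasmid built on a pUC19 backbone for use in the fission yeast Schizosaccharomyces pombe, and it is catalogued as an empty backbone of the Cre/Lox vector type. In E. coli it is maintained at high copy number through the ColE1/pUC origin and selected with ampicillin via the bla (beta-lactamase) gene. The pUC-derived lac promoter/operator, lacZ-alpha fragment and pUC18/19 multiple cloning site are also annotated, so the cloning region of the parental vector appears to be retained. For yeast, the plasmid carries the S. pombe autonomously replicating sequence ars1, which allows episomal maintenance, and the S. cerevisiae LEU2 gene encoding 3-isopropylmalate dehydrogenase, an auxotrophic marker for selection without leucine in a suitable leucine-requiring host.

The functional payload is the coding sequence for Cre, the bacteriophage P1 site-specific recombinase that acts at loxP sites, placed on the complementary strand relative to the lacZ-alpha and LEU2 genes. The feature table does not annotate a promoter for Cre. The depositor comments do refer to an nmt1 promoter in the plasmid, noting a few sequence discrepancies there that are reported not to affect function. This suggests that the S. pombe nmt1 promoter drives Cre, although the record does not say so explicitly. No lox sites are annotated on the plasmid itself. The associated publication describes gene tagging and gene replacement in S. pombe by recombinase-mediated cassette exchange, and pAW5 fits that system as a source of Cre recombinase and a backbone for derived constructs.
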