LOCUS       Exported 9128 bp ds-DNA circular SYN 13-MAY-2021
DEFINITION  Cre-expression plasmid.
ACCESSION   .
VERSION     .
KEYWORDS    pAW5
SOURCE      synthetic DNA construct
  ORGANISM  synthetic DNA construct
REFERENCE   1 (bases 1 to 9128)
  AUTHORS   Watson AT1, Garcia V, Bone N, Carr AM, Armstrong J.
  TITLE     Gene tagging and gene replacement using recombinase-mediated
            cassette exchange in Schizosaccharomyces pombe.
  JOURNAL   Gene. 2008 Jan 15;407(1-2):63-74
  PUBMED    18054176
REFERENCE   2 (bases 1 to 9128)
  AUTHORS   .
  TITLE     Direct Submission
  JOURNAL   Exported May 13, 2021 from SnapGene Server 1.1.58
            http://www.snapgene.com
FEATURES             Location/Qualifiers
     source          1..9128
                     /organism="synthetic DNA construct"
                     /mol_type="other DNA"
     rep_origin      575..1356
                     /label=ars1
                     /note="Schizosaccharomyces pombe autonomously replicating
                     sequence ars1"
     primer_bind     complement(1451..1470)
                     /label=pRS-marker
                     /note="pRS vectors, use to sequence yeast selectable
                     marker"
     primer_bind     1570..1592
                     /label=pGEX 3'
                     /note="pGEX vectors, reverse primer"
     primer_bind     complement(1630..1648)
                     /label=pBRforEco
                     /note="pBR322 vectors, upsteam of EcoRI site, forward
                     primer"
     promoter        1716..1820
                     /gene="bla"
                     /label=AmpR promoter
     CDS             1821..2681
                     /codon_start=1
                     /gene="bla"
                     /product="beta-lactamase"
                     /label=AmpR
                     /note="confers resistance to ampicillin, carbenicillin, and
                     related antibiotics"
                     /translation="MSIQHFRVALIPFFAAFCLPVFAHPETLVKVKDAEDQLGARVGYI
                     ELDLNSGKILESFRPEERFPMMSTFKVLLCGAVLSRIDAGQEQLGRRIHYSQNDLVEYS
                     PVTEKHLTDGMTVRELCSAAITMSDNTAANLLLTTIGGPKELTAFLHNMGDHVTRLDRW
                     EPELNEAIPNDERDTTMPVAMATTLRKLLTGELLTLASRQQLIDWMEADKVAGPLLRSA
                     LPAGWFIADKSGAGERGSRGIIAALGPDGKPSRIVVIYTTGSQATMDERNRQIAEIGAS
                     LIKHW"
     primer_bind     complement(2039..2058)
                     /label=Amp-R
                     /note="Ampicillin resistance gene, reverse primer"
     rep_origin      2852..3440
                     /direction=RIGHT
                     /label=ori
                     /note="high-copy-number ColE1/pMB1/pBR322/pUC origin of
                     replication"
     primer_bind     3341..3360
                     /label=pBR322ori-F
                     /note="pBR322 origin, forward primer"
     primer_bind     3594..3611
                     /label=L4440
                     /note="L4440 vector, forward primer"
     protein_bind    3728..3749
                     /label=CAP binding site
                     /bound_moiety="E. coli catabolite activator protein"
                     /note="CAP binding activates transcription in the presence
                     of cAMP."
     promoter        3764..3794
                     /label=lac promoter
                     /note="promoter for the E. coli lac operon"
     protein_bind    3802..3818
                     /label=lac operator
                     /bound_moiety="lac repressor encoded by lacI"
                     /note="The lac repressor binds to the lac operator to
                     inhibit transcription in E. coli. This inhibition can be
                     relieved by adding lactose or
                     isopropyl-beta-D-thiogalactopyranoside (IPTG)."
     primer_bind     3807..3829
                     /label=M13/pUC Reverse
                     /note="In lacZ gene"
     primer_bind     3826..3842
                     /label=M13 rev
                     /note="common sequencing primer, one of multiple similar
                     variants"
     primer_bind     3826..3842
                     /label=M13 Reverse
                     /note="In lacZ gene. Also called M13-rev"
     CDS             3838..4149
                     /codon_start=1
                     /gene="lacZ fragment"
                     /product="LacZ-alpha fragment of beta-galactosidase"
                     /label=lacZ-alpha
                     /translation="MTMITPSLHACRSTLEDPRVPSSNSLAVVLQRRDWENPGVTQLNR
                     LAAHPPFASWRNSEEARTDRPSQQLRSLNGEWRLMRYFLLTHLCGISHRIPSSGSSHY"
     misc_feature    3855..3911
                     /label=MCS
                     /note="pUC18/19 multiple cloning site"
     primer_bind     complement(3912..3929)
                     /label=M13 Forward
                     /note="In lacZ gene. Also called M13-F20 or M13 (-21)
                     Forward"
     primer_bind     complement(3912..3928)
                     /label=M13 fwd
                     /note="common sequencing primer, one of multiple similar
                     variants"
     primer_bind     complement(3921..3943)
                     /label=M13/pUC Forward
                     /note="In lacZ gene"
     CDS             complement(5137..6168)
                     /codon_start=1
                     /product="site-specific recombinase"
                     /label=Cre
                     /note="Cre is a site-specific recombinase from
                     bacteriophage P1. Recombination occurs at loxP sequences."
                     /translation="MSNLLTVHQNLPALPVDATSDEVRKNLMDMFRDRQAFSEHTWKML
                     LSVCRSWAAWCKLNNRKWFPAEPEDVRDYLLYLQARGLAVKTIQQHLGQLNMLHRRSGL
                     PRPSDSNAVSLVMRRIRKENVDAGERAKQALAFERTDFDQVRSLMENSDRCQDIRNLAF
                     LGIAYNTLLRIAEIARIRVKDISRTDGGRMLIHIGRTKTLVSTAGVEKALSLGVTKLVE
                     RWISVSGVADDPNNYLFCRVRKNGVAAPSATSQLSTRALEGIFEATHRLIYGAKDDSGQ
                     RYLAWSGHSARVGAARDMARAGVSIPEIMQAGGWTNVNIVMNYIRNLDSETGAMVRLLE
                     DGD"
     CDS             7777..8871
                     /codon_start=1
                     /gene="S. cerevisiae LEU2"
                     /product="3-isopropylmalate dehydrogenase, required for
                     leucine biosynthesis"
                     /label=LEU2
                     /note="yeast auxotrophic marker"
                     /translation="MSAPKKIVVLPGDHVGQEITAEAIKVLKAISDVRSNVKFDFENHL
                     IGGAAIDATGVPLPDEALEASKKADAVLLGAVGGPKWGTGSVRPEQGLLKIRKELQLYA
                     NLRPCNFASDSLLDLSPIKPQFAKGTDFVVVRELVGGIYFGKRKEDDGDGVAWDSEQYT
                     VPEVQRITRMAAFMALQHEPPLPIWSLDKANVLASSRLWRKTVEETIKNEFPTLKVQHQ
                     LIDSAAMILVKNPTHLNGIIITSNMFGDIISDEASVIPGSLGLLPSASLASLPDKNTAF
                     GLYEPCHGSAPDLPKNKVNPIATILSAAMMLKLSLNLPEEGKAIEDAVKKVLDAGIRTG
                     DLGGSNSTTEVGDAVAEEVKKILA"
ORIGIN
        1 caaaaagtta ggtgtaacag aaaatcatga aactatgatt tctaatttat atattggagg
       61 attttctcta aaaaaaaaaa tacaacaaat aaaaaacact caatgacctg accatttgat
      121 ggagtttaag tcaatacctt cttgaaccat ttcccataat ggtgaaagtt ccctcaagaa
      181 ttttactctg tcagaaacgg ccttaacgac gtagtcgatc cggacgatgg ccaaccttcc
      241 aattcattaa atcgagtcct ccatcagatg atttacaagg ttttgcatag aatccctaag
      301 taagagaagt tgttagtgat ttcttcaagt ttactaaaat ttacatacaa atggatgatc
      361 tcttctccat tgtttccttt cttcttgcaa acgcgtttta caaagagatg acatgctatt
      421 ttctgattat ttttttctat agttttctat tttgtacgtc cttgggagtc cgaaatgtaa
      481 aatcggggta tggttagtag cggcagcgtt cattatggta tataaaagat aaaaagtagg
      541 ggcaagcgag acagaatggg atacaagggc atcgtctata attatagcta aaaattgtat
      601 tttaatttgt attttttgta attttatttc tcattgtttt acttaaaatg aatgcgaatt
      661 agagaaaact tcaacgaaat gtcaaaataa gctcagcaaa atatacaatt ttagggaaag
      721 cgatcagcaa cttattctcc gttgtagatt ctttttcttc ataaattcca acaatgtaac
      781 tgccaattga tttttctcta gatgctaata aattgaaact aatgaatata ataacacagg
      841 ttttgataaa ttgtaaactc ttactcaaaa aaagaatgtt aaaactaatt taaccttttt
      901 ataaaggctc atggcgttaa agaggatagt aaaaattcta caatttttta atttaatgtc
      961 acaattgtct tgcgaatata attctattaa ttttcgctaa ctgctgtttt agtactatta
     1021 ctttcaatat gccttatatg caactttaat tcatgaagaa tgcaatattt ttgcaatctt
     1081 tcttgtactg agcgcttttt atcatttagt actcattatt taatttttca gtaaagggca
     1141 ataaataaat ttgtagaaga tgcaatgtaa tctcctctat ccttttgctc atatgtttat
     1201 gagtatacct agtctagaaa ggcttgtatt taaaatatta ttcaataaaa attcacaatt
     1261 tttacgacat gtgctaccat tcacttaact tcctgattat aaaattggtt cgtttatact
     1321 aattacttaa gtacctttaa ctaaacaaaa tgcctatata tatattaatt tacaatgagt
     1381 gtcagataag tcactatgtc cgagtggtta aggagttaga ctcgccatcg atggtatggt
     1441 gcactctcag tacaatctgc tctgatgccg catagttaag ccagccccga cacccgccaa
     1501 cacccgctga cgcgccctga cgggcttgtc tgctcccggc atccgcttac agacaagctg
     1561 tgaccgtctc cgggagctgc atgtgtcaga ggttttcacc gtcatcaccg aaacgcgcga
     1621 gacgaaaggg cctcgtgata cgcctatttt tataggttaa tgtcatgata ataatggttt
     1681 cttagacgtc aggtggcact tttcggggaa atgtgcgcgg aacccctatt tgtttatttt
     1741 tctaaataca ttcaaatatg tatccgctca tgagacaata accctgataa atgcttcaat
     1801 aatattgaaa aaggaagagt atgagtattc aacatttccg tgtcgccctt attccctttt
     1861 ttgcggcatt ttgccttcct gtttttgctc acccagaaac gctggtgaaa gtaaaagatg
     1921 ctgaagatca gttgggtgca cgagtgggtt acatcgaact ggatctcaac agcggtaaga
     1981 tccttgagag ttttcgcccc gaagaacgtt ttccaatgat gagcactttt aaagttctgc
     2041 tatgtggcgc ggtattatcc cgtattgacg ccgggcaaga gcaactcggt cgccgcatac
     2101 actattctca gaatgacttg gttgagtact caccagtcac agaaaagcat cttacggatg
     2161 gcatgacagt aagagaatta tgcagtgctg ccataaccat gagtgataac actgcggcca
     2221 acttacttct gacaacgatc ggaggaccga aggagctaac cgcttttttg cacaacatgg
     2281 gggatcatgt aactcgcctt gatcgttggg aaccggagct gaatgaagcc ataccaaacg
     2341 acgagcgtga caccacgatg cctgtagcaa tggcaacaac gttgcgcaaa ctattaactg
     2401 gcgaactact tactctagct tcccggcaac aattaataga ctggatggag gcggataaag
     2461 ttgcaggacc acttctgcgc tcggcccttc cggctggctg gtttattgct gataaatctg
     2521 gagccggtga gcgtgggtct cgcggtatca ttgcagcact ggggccagat ggtaagccct
     2581 cccgtatcgt agttatctac acgacgggga gtcaggcaac tatggatgaa cgaaatagac
     2641 agatcgctga gataggtgcc tcactgatta agcattggta actgtcagac caagtttact
     2701 catatatact ttagattgat ttaaaacttc atttttaatt taaaaggatc taggtgaaga
     2761 tcctttttga taatctcatg accaaaatcc cttaacgtga gttttcgttc cactgagcgt
     2821 cagaccccgt agaaaagatc aaaggatctt cttgagatcc tttttttctg cgcgtaatct
     2881 gctgcttgca aacaaaaaaa ccaccgctac cagcggtggt ttgtttgccg gatcaagagc
     2941 taccaactct ttttccgaag gtaactggct tcagcagagc gcagatacca aatactgttc
     3001 ttctagtgta gccgtagtta ggccaccact tcaagaactc tgtagcaccg cctacatacc
     3061 tcgctctgct aatcctgtta ccagtggctg ctgccagtgg cgataagtcg tgtcttaccg
     3121 ggttggactc aagacgatag ttaccggata aggcgcagcg gtcgggctga acggggggtt
     3181 cgtgcacaca gcccagcttg gagcgaacga cctacaccga actgagatac ctacagcgtg
     3241 agctatgaga aagcgccacg cttcccgaag ggagaaaggc ggacaggtat ccggtaagcg
     3301 gcagggtcgg aacaggagag cgcacgaggg agcttccagg gggaaacgcc tggtatcttt
     3361 atagtcctgt cgggtttcgc cacctctgac ttgagcgtcg atttttgtga tgctcgtcag
     3421 gggggcggag cctatggaaa aacgccagca acgcggcctt tttacggttc ctggcctttt
     3481 gctggccttt tgctcacatg ttctttcctg cgttatcccc tgattctgtg gataaccgta
     3541 ttaccgcctt tgagtgagct gataccgctc gccgcagccg aacgaccgag cgcagcgagt
     3601 cagtgagcga ggaagcggaa gagcgcccaa tacgcaaacc gcctctcccc gcgcgttggc
     3661 cgattcatta atgcagctgg cacgacaggt ttcccgactg gaaagcgggc agtgagcgca
     3721 acgcaattaa tgtgagttag ctcactcatt aggcacccca ggctttacac tttatgcttc
     3781 cggctcgtat gttgtgtgga attgtgagcg gataacaatt tcacacagga aacagctatg
     3841 accatgatta cgccaagctt gcatgcctgc aggtcgactc tagaggatcc ccgggtaccg
     3901 agctcgaatt cactggccgt cgttttacaa cgtcgtgact gggaaaaccc tggcgttacc
     3961 caacttaatc gccttgcagc acatccccct ttcgccagct ggcgtaatag cgaagaggcc
     4021 cgcaccgatc gcccttccca acagttgcgc agcctgaatg gcgaatggcg cctgatgcgg
     4081 tattttctcc ttacgcatct gtgcggtatt tcacaccgca taccatcgtc cggaagctcg
     4141 cattactaat agaaaggatt atttcacttc taattacaca aattccgtat aactaacaag
     4201 tagtgaaagt ccaagaagta gtctcagagc aaaagccaga ttgaatagaa ttaagaaggc
     4261 gctaacaggt ttgggtgata aaacatttat agaatatctt atacatagta ctaaaattta
     4321 aatatccagc aagatgtatc catgaaaaca atcacaaagc aaaagacgac gagcgaactt
     4381 ttacgatctc aatccgacat ttttgcctcg taaagttttt tttttcagtt ctaatttgga
     4441 ctaattctcc caaagcaaaa tgcctctttt tcatccatgc ggccaatctt gtcgaatttc
     4501 aatagtatta cttattgaat gttaaactac gatttagcaa taaatattcc tccttccaca
     4561 tgctgtaaac aaagtcaatg aagtagatga gtttactacc tgtatatact tttttttttg
     4621 tcaaagtcac ttttatggca tttccatgtt gaaggattag ccacagcact aaattttcag
     4681 cgtatgattg cttttaaata tttaattttc atcgtttttt aattaatatt caaaacgatt
     4741 taatgccttc tacatctgaa gtcaagctca tagactcggg ttgggtagct aaaactacat
     4801 ctaacacgaa ggggtatagc cttcttaaag tatactcatg tataaacgtt ttgggttcat
     4861 atttttgggc cacgtggttt ataaaaattc ttaactacac cactcggtat cccgcacccg
     4921 tctacgtttc tacgatttcg agctaatatt gagtaaagtg attagcaaaa aaaataaaag
     4981 tactcgttgt cggagatcaa gaatttttct attatctcat ctaaaccact ttctaaaagc
     5041 gaaaaacaaa atcgtaatat gcagcttgaa tgggcttcca tagtttgaaa gaaaaaccct
     5101 agcagtactg gcaagggaga cattcctttt acctggctaa tcgccatctt ccagcaggcg
     5161 caccattgcc cctgtttcac tatccaggtt acggatatag ttcatgacaa tatttacatt
     5221 ggtccagcca ccagcttgca tgatctccgg tattgaaact ccagcgcggg ccatatctcg
     5281 cgcggctccg acacgggcac tgtgtccaga ccaggccagg tatctctgac cagagtcatc
     5341 cttagcgccg taaatcaatc gatgagttgc ttcaaaaatc ccttccaggg cgcgagttga
     5401 tagctggctg gtggcagatg gcgcggcaac accatttttt ctgacccggc aaaacaggta
     5461 gttattcgga tcatcagcta caccagagac ggaaatccat cgctcgacca gtttagttac
     5521 ccccaggcta agtgccttct ctacacctgc ggtgctaacc agcgttttcg ttctgccaat
     5581 atggattaac attctcccac cgtcagtacg tgagatatct ttaaccctga tcctggcaat
     5641 ttcggctata cgtaacaggg tgttataagc aatccccaga aatgccagat tacgtatatc
     5701 ctggcagcga tcgctatttt ccatgagtga acgaacctgg tcgaaatcag tgcgttcgaa
     5761 cgctagagcc tgttttgcac gttcaccggc atcaacgttt tcttttcgga tccgccgcat
     5821 aaccagtgaa acagcattgc tgtcacttgg tcgtggcagc ccggaccgac gatgaagcat
     5881 gtttagctgg cccaaatgtt gctggatagt ttttactgcc agaccgcgcg cctgaagata
     5941 tagaagataa tcgcgaacat cttcaggttc tgcgggaaac catttccggt tattcaactt
     6001 gcaccatgcc gcccacgacc ggcaaacgga cagaagcatt ttccaggtat gctcagaaaa
     6061 cgcctggcga tccctgaaca tgtccatcag gttcttgcga acctcatcac tcgttgcatc
     6121 gaccggtaat gcaggcaaat tttggtgtac ggtaagtaaa ttggacatat gatttaacaa
     6181 agcgactata agtcagaaag tgagaatgag attgaaataa ttaattcaac ttattcaatt
     6241 gatgatatgc caggattcct cttcctttat cttcaatgtt tcgattaaca ggtccattat
     6301 ccggttttta gtttcgctgc acattgccga atgacaatcg gattccttta agctttgctt
     6361 ttgccctgtt ttctctcccc agtaatcgtt gggtgactga accatccagt agccgagagt
     6421 tacgtttttc ctgatttaat aaatatccat atctatttgt ctcgtggtgt tttacagcaa
     6481 ctaaccgaaa ttactatttt gcatcatcca accataaaga gacaacaata attctagaaa
     6541 acatataaca agtgtttttt tctatttacg tctcatacgc aaagtccact ttaccatgtt
     6601 ttggaaactt gtacccaacc attcattttt cgattttgta atgaggctct tttcttctaa
     6661 caatcattga ggtcattatc atgtgtcctc acctattgtt taaattgagg cttgcgctat
     6721 tcccaaaatt gtgggtatta ttttcatata tcagtatctg caatttcggt tcaactttct
     6781 tatcaagaaa gaggattaat ttcttaacaa aaaccttctt tgttttataa cgctgatttt
     6841 tgtattattt ggcgaccaag gttataagtg atccaatcca aatgtcataa cttcagttga
     6901 tccctgcgga aaatataaat cagattatgg ttatataaaa aaaaagagaa attatttgag
     6961 ttcattgaaa cttcaacgtt atttgactaa aacttgttaa tttacatgtc tgcaagatta
     7021 atccagcata ttaaataaat tagttgactt atgtcaaaca aataatacat tcttgatatt
     7081 attagaaaaa aaaaagaaaa ttgaataact tgtgagaaat gatattgtta ttattttaga
     7141 ttatgtcctt tgaaatacaa taacatgcta aggcacttac tacttaagcc tttattactt
     7201 taatgtgcta acaatcttct gtatccttag acgttaaatt ttcccttatt aaaaaataaa
     7261 aaaataaaaa aaaatatagg aaatgaaaca accgctgatg acttattctg tcttttatgg
     7321 cgataatttt ctgatccttc cggaagctcg gtacccaact gtgggaatac tcaggtatcg
     7381 taagatgcaa gagttcgaat ctcttagcaa ccattatttt ttttctctca acataacgag
     7441 aacacacagg ggcgctatcg cacagaatca aattcgatga ctggaaattt tttgttaatt
     7501 tcagaggtcg cctgacgcat ataccttttt caactgaaaa attgggagaa aaaggaaagg
     7561 tgagagcgcc ggaaccggct tttcatatag aatagagaag cgttcatgac taaatgcttg
     7621 catcacaata cttgaagttg acaatattat ttaaggacct attgtttttt ccaataggtg
     7681 gttagcaatc gtcttacttt ctaacttttc ttacctttta catttcagca atatatatat
     7741 atatatatat atatatttca aggatatacc attgtaatgt ctgcccctaa gaagatcgtc
     7801 gttttgccag gtgaccacgt tggtcaagaa atcacagccg aagccattaa ggttcttaaa
     7861 gctatttctg atgttcgttc caatgtcaag ttcgatttcg aaaatcattt aattggtggt
     7921 gctgctatcg atgctacagg tgttccactt ccagatgagg cgctggaagc ctccaagaag
     7981 gctgatgccg ttttgttagg tgctgtgggt ggtcctaaat ggggtaccgg tagtgttaga
     8041 cctgaacaag gtttactaaa aatccgtaaa gaacttcaat tgtacgccaa cttaagacca
     8101 tgtaactttg catccgactc tcttttagac ttatctccaa tcaagccaca atttgctaaa
     8161 ggtactgact tcgttgttgt tagagaatta gtgggaggta tttactttgg taagagaaag
     8221 gaagacgatg gtgatggtgt cgcttgggat agtgaacaat acaccgttcc agaagtgcaa
     8281 agaatcacaa gaatggccgc tttcatggcc ctacaacatg agccaccatt gcctatttgg
     8341 tccttggata aagctaatgt tttggcctct tcaagattat ggagaaaaac tgtggaggaa
     8401 accatcaaga acgaatttcc tacattgaaa gttcaacatc aattgattga ttctgccgcc
     8461 atgatcctag ttaagaaccc aacccaccta aatggtatta taatcaccag caacatgttt
     8521 ggtgatatca tctccgatga agcctccgtt atcccaggct ccttgggttt gttgccatct
     8581 gcgtccttgg cctctttgcc agacaagaac accgcatttg gtttgtacga accatgccat
     8641 ggttccgctc cagatttgcc aaagaataag gtcaacccta tcgccactat cttgtctgct
     8701 gcaatgatgt tgaaattgtc attgaacttg cctgaagaag gtaaagccat tgaagatgca
     8761 gttaaaaagg ttttggatgc aggtatcaga actggtgatt taggtggttc caacagtacc
     8821 accgaagtcg gtgatgctgt cgccgaagaa gttaagaaaa tccttgctta aaaagattct
     8881 ctttttttgt gatatttgta cataaacttt ataaatgaaa ttcataatag aaacgacacg
     8941 aaattacaaa atggaatatg ttcatagggt agacgaaact atatacgcaa tctacataca
     9001 tttatcaaga aggagaaaaa ggaggatgta aaggaataca ggtaagcaaa ttgatactaa
     9061 tggctcaacg tgataaggaa aaagaattgc actttaacat taatattgac aaggaggagg
     9121 gcatcaca
//
